Addgene plasmid #141949: TFORF2158
Purpose: Lentiviral vector for overexpressing transcription factor ORFs with unique 24-bp barcodes. Barcodes facilitate identification of transcription factors in pooled screens.
Depositing lab: Feng Zhang. Depositing organization: Broad Institute. Publication: A transcription factor atlas of directed differentiation. Joung J, Ma S, Tay T, Geiger-Schuller KR, Kirchgatterer PC, Verdine VK, Guo B, Arias-Garcia MA, Allen WE, Singh A, Kuksenko O, Abudayyeh OO, Gootenberg JS, Fu Z, Macrae RK, Buenrostro JD, Regev A, Zhang F. Cell. 2023 Jan 5;186(1):209-229.e26. doi: 10.1016/j.cell.2022.11.026. PubMed 36608654.
Backbone
  Vector backbone: pLX_TRC317
  Backbone manufacturer: Broad Institute Genetic Perturbation Platform
  Backbone size w/o insert (bp): 8264
  Vector type: Mammalian Expression, Lentiviral
  Selectable markers: Puromycin
Growth in bacteria
  Bacterial resistance: Ampicillin, 100 μg/mL
  Growth temperature: 37°C
  Growth strain: NEB Stable
  Copy number: High Copy
Gene/Insert
  Gene/Insert name: BCL11B
  Species: H. sapiens (human)
  Insert size (bp): 2786
  Entrez Gene: BCL11B (a.k.a. ATL1, ATL1-alpha, ATL1-beta, ATL1-delta, ATL1-gamma, CTIP-2, CTIP2, IDDFSTA, IMD49, RIT1, SMARCM2, ZNF856B, hRIT1-alpha)
  Promoter: EF1a
  Cloning method: Unknown
  Sequencing primers: 5′ GGGTGGAGACTGAAGTTAGGCCAG; 3′ CACATAGCGTAAAAGGAGCAACATAG
Terms and licenses: Academic/Nonprofit Terms; Industry Terms: Not Available to Industry
Depositor comments: NM_138576,ENST00000357195 . The transcription factor ORF portion of this plasmid was synthesized by Genewiz. Please test multiple small colonies in case of plasmid recombination. To make this collection available in a timely manner, a portion of this collection was not fully sequenced by Addgene. If an Addgene verified full plasmid sequence is not available, please contact us prior to placing an order to request the full sequence.
How to cite: TFORF2158 was a gift from Feng Zhang (Addgene plasmid # 141949 ; http://n2t.net/addgene:141949 ; RRID:Addgene_141949)
