[The description below was written by a language model from this plasmid's Addgene catalogue record and pLannotate feature annotations shown in this document.]
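Description:
TFORF2158 is a lentiviral mammalian expression plasmid built on the pLX_TRC317 backbone. It carries the human BCL11B open reading frame (also known as CTIP2), a transcription factor that regulates T-lymphocyte differentiation and survival during thymocyte development. It belongs to a collection of barcoded transcription factor ORF vectors, each tagged with a unique 24-bp barcode so that the overexpressed factor can be identified in pooled screens. The barcode is not annotated in the feature table, so its position cannot be stated from the record. In bacteria the plasmid is maintained through a high-copy ColE1/pUC-type origin with ampicillin resistance, and an f1 origin is also present. The depositor warns that recombination can occur, as is common for LTR-containing plasmids.

The viral cassette follows a third-generation, self-inactivating layout. An RSV promoter drives a truncated HIV-1 5' LTR, followed by the Ψ packaging signal with a gag fragment, the RRE for Rev-dependent nuclear export, a cPPT/CTS element and a ΔU3 3' LTR, with an SV40 polyadenylation signal downstream. Within the transfer region there are two expression units. An SV40 early promoter/origin drives the puromycin N-acetyltransferase gene, which allows selection of transduced cells. The strong constitutive EF-1α promoter drives the BCL11B coding sequence, and a WPRE follows it to enhance transcript stability and expression. The short U6 promoter fragment, lacZα and lac regulatory remnants, and T7/T3 promoters appear to be backbone vestiges rather than functional parts of the payload. The construct is intended for stable overexpression of BCL11B in mammalian cells, for example in directed differentiation or pooled transcription factor screening experiments.
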