Features (pLannotate 1.2.2; 31 found; start..end, strand, type, name):
      5..231     +  promoter       RSV promoter: Rous sarcoma virus enhancer/promoter
    232..412     +  LTR            5' LTR (truncated): truncated 5' long terminal repeat (LTR) from HIV-1
    459..584     +  misc_feature   HIV-1 Ψ: packaging signal of human immunodeficiency virus type 1
    568..931     +  CDS            HIV-1 gag (fragment): gag protein from human immunodeficiency virus 1; gag
   1077..1310    +  misc_feature   RRE: The Rev response element (RRE) of HIV-1 allows for Rev-dependent mRNA export from the nucleus to the cytoplasm.
   1687..1713    +  CDS            Rev (fragment): human immunodeficiency virus 1 (HIV-1) Rev protein; rev; enhances nuclear export of unspliced and incompletely spliced viral mRNAs
   1720..1743    +  promoter       SV40 promoter (fragment): SV40 early promoter
   1744..1815    +  promoter       SV40 promoter (fragment): SV40 enhancer and early promoter
   1839..1974    +  rep_origin     SV40 ori: SV40 origin of replication
   2020..2616    +  CDS            PuroR (fragment): puromycin N-acetyltransferase; pac from Streptomyces; confers resistance to puromycin
   2665..2782    +  misc_feature   cPPT/CTS: central polypurine tract and central termination sequence of HIV-1
   2847..2913    +  CDS            small t antigen (fragment): SV40 (simian virus 40) small t antigen
   2920..4098    +  promoter       EF-1α promoter: strong constitutive promoter for human elongation factor EF-1α
   4115..6796    +  CDS            BCL11B (sequence partly withheld): BC11B_HUMAN - Also known as CTIP2, RIT1. Experimental evidence at protein level: Swiss-Prot protein existence level 1. Key regulator of both differentiation and survival of T- lymphocytes during thymocyte development in mammals. Essential in controlling the responsiveness of hematopoietic stem cells to chemotactic signals by modulating the expression of the receptors CCR7 and CCR9, which direct the movement of progenitor cells from the bone marrow to the thymus (PubMed:27959755). Is a regulator of IL2 promoter and enhances IL2 expression in activated CD4(+) T-lymphocytes (PubMed:16809611). Tum
   6812..6865    +  promoter       U6 promoter (fragment): RNA polymerase III promoter for human U6 snRNA
   6907..7495    +  misc_feature   WPRE: woodchuck hepatitis virus posttranscriptional regulatory element
   7546..7565    +  misc_feature   cPPT/CTS (fragment): central polypurine tract and central termination sequence of HIV-1
   7567..7800    +  LTR            3' LTR (ΔU3): self-inactivating 3' long terminal repeat (LTR) from HIV-1
   7878..7999    +  polyA_signal   SV40 poly(A) signal: SV40 polyadenylation signal
   8039..8174    +  rep_origin     SV40 ori: SV40 origin of replication
   8195..8213    -  promoter       T7 promoter: promoter for bacteriophage T7 RNA polymerase
   8221..8376    +  CDS            lacZα (fragment): LacZα fragment of β-galactosidase; lacZ fragment
   8381..8809    +  rep_origin     f1 ori (sequence partly withheld): f1 bacteriophage origin of replication; arrow indicates direction of (+) strand synthesis
   8862..8966    +  promoter       AmpR promoter: bla
   8967..9827    +  CDS            AmpR: β-lactamase; bla; confers resistance to ampicillin, carbenicillin, and related antibiotics
   9998..10586   +  rep_origin     ori: high-copy-number ColE1/pMB1/pBR322/pUC origin of replication
  10769..10861   +  CDS            lacI (fragment): lac repressor; lacI; The lac repressor binds to the lac operator to inhibit transcription in E. coli. This inhibition can be relieved by adding lactose or isopropyl-β-D-thiogalactopyranoside (IPTG).
  10874..10895   +  protein_bind   CAP binding site: CAP binding activates transcription in the presence of cAMP. E. coli catabolite activator protein
  10910..10940   +  promoter       lac promoter: promoter for the E. coli lac operon
  10944..10966   +  protein_bind   lac operator (fragment): The lac repressor binds to the lac operator to inhibit transcription in E. coli. This inhibition can be relieved by adding lactose or isopropyl-β-D-thiogalactopyranoside (IPTG). lac repressor encoded by lacI
  11009..11027   +  promoter       T3 promoter: promoter for bacteriophage T3 RNA polymerase
>Addgene plasmid #141949 | TFORF2158 | addgene full sequence | sequence record 395867 | Addgene NGS Result
TTAATGTAGTCTTATGCAATACTCTTGTAGTCTTGCAACATGGTAACGATGAGTTAGCAACATGCCTTAC
AAGGAGAGAAAAAGCACCGTGCATGCCGATTGGTGGAAGTAAGGTGGTACGATCGTGCCTTATTAGGAAG
GCAACAGACGGGTCTGACATGGATTGGACGAACCACTGAATTGCCGCATTGCAGAGATATTGTATTTAAG
TGCCTAGCTCGATACATAAACGGGTCTCTCTGGTTAGACCAGATCTGAGCCTGGGAGCTCTCTGGCTAAC
TAGGGAACCCACTGCTTAAGCCTCAATAAAGCTTGCCTTGAGTGCTTCAAGTAGTGTGTGCCCGTCTGTT
GTGTGACTCTGGTAACTAGAGATCCCTCAGACCCTTTTAGTCAGTGTGGAAAATCTCTAGCAGTGGCGCC
CGAACAGGGACTTGAAAGCGAAAGGGAAACCAGAGGAGCTCTCTCGACGCAGGACTCGGCTTGCTGAAGC
GCGCACGGCAAGAGGCGAGGGGCGGCGACTGGTGAGTACGCCAAAAATTTTGACTAGCGGAGGCTAGAAG
GAGAGAGATGGGTGCGAGAGCGTCAGTATTAAGCGGGGGAGAATTAGATCGCGATGGGAAAAAATTCGGT
TAAGGCCAGGGGGAAAGAAAAAATATAAATTAAAACATATAGTATGGGCAAGCAGGGAGCTAGAACGATT
CGCAGTTAATCCTGGCCTGTTAGAAACATCAGAAGGCTGTAGACAAATACTGGGACAGCTACAACCATCC
CTTCAGACAGGATCAGAAGAACTTAGATCATTATATAATACAGTAGCAACCCTCTATTGTGTGCATCAAA
GGATAGAGATAAAAGACACCAAGGAAGCTTTAGACAAGATAGAGGAAGAGCAAAACAAAAGTAAGACCAC
CGCACAGCAAGCGGCCGCTGATCTTCAGACCTGGAGGAGGAGATATGAGGGACAATTGGAGAAGTGAATT
ATATAAATATAAAGTAGTAAAAATTGAACCATTAGGAGTAGCACCCACCAAGGCAAAGAGAAGAGTGGTG
CAGAGAGAAAAAAGAGCAGTGGGAATAGGAGCTTTGTTCCTTGGGTTCTTGGGAGCAGCAGGAAGCACTA
TGGGCGCAGCGTCAATGACGCTGACGGTACAGGCCAGACAATTATTGTCTGGTATAGTGCAGCAGCAGAA
CAATTTGCTGAGGGCTATTGAGGCGCAACAGCATCTGTTGCAACTCACAGTCTGGGGCATCAAGCAGCTC
CAGGCAAGAATCCTGGCTGTGGAAAGATACCTAAAGGATCAACAGCTCCTGGGGATTTGGGGTTGCTCTG
GAAAACTCATTTGCACCACTGCTGTGCCTTGGAATGCTAGTTGGAGTAATAAATCTCTGGAACAGATTTG
GAATCACACGACCTGGATGGAGTGGGACAGAGAAATTAACAATTACACAAGCTTAATACACTCCTTAATT
GAAGAATCGCAAAACCAGCAAGAAAAGAATGAACAAGAATTATTGGAATTAGATAAATGGGCAAGTTTGT
GGAATTGGTTTAACATAACAAATTGGCTGTGGTATATAAAATTATTCATAATGATAGTAGGAGGCTTGGT
AGGTTTAAGAATAGTTTTTGCTGTACTTTCTATAGTGAATAGAGTTAGGCAGGGATATTCACCATTATCG
TTTCAGACCCACCTCCCAACCCCGAGGGGACCCATGCATTGCATCTCAATTAGTCAGCAACCAGGTGTGG
AAAGTCCCCAGGCTCCCCAGCAGGCAGAAGTATGCAAAGCATGCGTCTCAATTAGTCAGCAACCATAGTC
CCGCCCCTAACTCCGCCCATCCCGCCCCTAACTCCGCCCAGTTCCGCCCATTCTCCGCCCCATGGCTGAC
TAATTTTTTTTATTTATGCAGAGGCCGAGGCCGCCTCGGCCTCTGAGCTATTCCAGAAGTAGTGAGGAGG
CTTTTTTGGAGGCCTAGGCTTTTGCAAAAAGCTTTCTAGAGGTACCACCGGAGCTTACCATGACCGAGTA
CAAGCCCACGGTGCGCCTCGCCACCCGCGACGACGTCCCCAGGGCCGTACGCACCCTCGCCGCCGCGTTC
GCCGACTACCCCGCCACGCGCCACACCGTCGATCCGGACCGCCACATCGAGCGGGTCACCGAGCTGCAAG
AACTCTTCCTCACGCGCGTCGGGCTCGACATCGGCAAGGTGTGGGTCGCGGACGACGGCGCCGCCGTGGC
GGTCTGGACCACGCCGGAGAGCGTCGAAGCGGGGGCGGTGTTCGCCGAGATCGGCCCGCGCATGGCCGAG
TTGAGCGGTTCCCGGCTGGCCGCGCAGCAACAGATGGAAGGCCTCCTGGCGCCGCACCGGCCCAAGGAGC
CCGCGTGGTTCCTGGCCACCGTCGGCGTCTCGCCCGACCACCAGGGCAAGGGTCTGGGCAGCGCCGTCGT
GCTCCCCGGAGTGGAGGCGGCCGAGCGCGCCGGGGTGCCCGCCTTCCTGGAGACCTCCGCGCCCCGCAAC
CTCCCCTTCTACGAGCGGCTCGGCTTCACCGTCACCGCCGACGTCGAGGTGCCCGAAGGACCGCGCACCT
GGTGCATGACCCGCAAGCCCGGTGCCAGTTAACGAATTCTAGATCTTGAGACAAATGGCAGTATTCATCC
ACAATTTTAAAAGAAAAGGGGGGATTGGGGGGTACAGTGCAGGGGAAAGAATAGTAGACATAATAGCAAC
AGACATACAAACTAAAGAATTACAAAAACAAATTACAAAAATTCAAAATTTTCGGGTTTATTACAGGGAC
AGCAGAGATCCACTTTGGCGCCGGCTCGAGGCCTGCAGGTGCAAAGATGGATAAAGTTTTAAACAGAGAG
GAATCTTTGCAGCTAATGGACCTTCTAGGTCTTGAAAGGAGTGGGAATTGGCTCCGGTGCCCGTCAGTGG
GCAGAGCGCACATCGCCCACAGTCCCCGAGAAGTTGGGGGGAGGGGTCGGCAATTGAACCGGTGCCTAGA
GAAGGTGGCGCGGGGTAAACTGGGAAAGTGATGTCGTGTACTGGCTCCGCCTTTTTCCCGAGGGTGGGGG
AGAACCGTATATAAGTGCAGTAGTCGCCGTGAACGTTCTTTTTCGCAACGGGTTTGCCGCCAGAACACAG
GTAAGTGCCGTGTGTGGTTCCCGCGGGCCTGGCCTCTTTACGGGTTATGGCCCTTGCGTGCCTTGAATTA
CTTCCACCTGGCTGCAGTACGTGATTCTTGATCCCGAGCTTCGGGTTGGAAGTGGGTGGGAGAGTTCGAG
GCCTTGCGCTTAAGGAGCCCCTTCGCCTCGTGCTTGAGTTGAGGCCTGGCCTGGGCGCTGGGGCCGCCGC
GTGCGAATCTGGTGGCACCTTCGCGCCTGTCTCGCTGCTTTCGATAAGTCTCTAGCCATTTAAAATTTTT
GATGACCTGCTGCGACGCTTTTTTTCTGGCAAGATAGTCTTGTAAATGCGGGCCAAGATCTGCACACTGG
TATTTCGGTTTTTGGGGCCGCGGGCGGCGACGGGGCCCGTGCGTCCCAGCGCACATGTTCGGCGAGGCGG
GGCCTGCGAGCGCGGCCACCGAGAATCGGACGGGGGTAGTCTCAAGCTGGCCGGCCTGCTCTGGTGCCTG
GCCTCGCGCCGCCGTGTATCGCCCCGCCCTGGGCGGCAAGGCTGGCCCGGTCGGCACCAGTTGCGTGAGC
GGAAAGATGGCCGCTTCCCGGCCCTGCTGCAGGGAGCTCAAAATGGAGGACGCGGCGCTCGGGAGAGCGG
GCGGGTGAGTCACCCACACAAAGGAAAAGGGCCTTTCCGTCCTCAGCCGTCGCTTCATGTGACTCCACGG
AGTACCGGGCGCCGTCCAGGCACCTCGATTAGTTCTCGAGCTTTTGGAGTACGTCGTCTTTAGGTTGGGG
GGAGGGGTTTTATGCGATGGAGTTTCCCCACACTGAGTGGGTGGAGACTGAAGTTAGGCCAGCTTGGCAC
TTGATGTAATTCTCCTTGGAATTTGCCCTTTTTGAGTTTGGATCTTGGTTCATTCTCAAGCCTCAGACAG
TGGTTCAAAGTTTTTTTCTTCCATTTCAGGTGTCGTGAGGCTAGCACCGCCACCATGTCCCGCCGCAAAC
AGGGCAACCCGCAGCACTTGTCCCAGAGGGAGCTCATCACCCCAGAGGCTGACCATGTGGAGGCCGCCAT
CCTCGAAGAAGACGAGGGTCTGGAGATAGAGGAGCCAAGTGGCCTGGGGCTGATGGTGGGTGGCCCCGAC
CCTGACCTGCTCACCTGTGGCCAGTGTCAAATGAACTTCCCCTTGGGGGACATCCTGGTTTTTATAGAGC
ACAAAAGGAAGCAGTGTGGCGGCAGCTTGGGTGCCTGCTATGACAAGGCCCTGGACAAGGACAGCCCGCC
ACCCTCCTCACGCTCCGAGCTCAGGAAAGTGTCCGAGCCGGTGGAGATCGGGATCCAAGTCACCCCCGAC
GAAGATGACCACCTGCTCTCACCCACGAAAGGCATCTGTCCCAAGCAGGAGAACATTGCAGGGCCGTGCA
GGCCTGCCCAGCTGCCAGCGGTGGCCCCCATAGCTGCCTCCTCCCACCCTCACTCATCCGTGATCACTTC
ACCTCTGCGTGCCCTGGGCGCTCTCCCGCCCTGCCTCCCCCTGCCGTGCTGCAGCGCGCGCCCGGTCTCG
GGTGACGGGACTCAGGGTGAGGGTCAGACGGAGGCTCCCTTTGGATGCCAGTGTCAGTTGTCAGGTAAAG
ATGAGCCTTCCAGCTACATTTGCACAACATGCAAGCAGCCCTTCAACAGCGCGTGGTTCCTGCTGCAGCA
CGCGCAGAACACGCACGGCTTCCGCATCTACCTGGAGCCCGGGCCGGCCAGCAGCTCGCTCACGCCGCGG
CTCACCATCCCGCCGCCGCTCGGGCCGGAGGCCGTGGCGCAGTCCCCGCTCATGAATTTCCTGGGCGACA
GCAACCCCTTCAACCTGCTGCGCATGACGGGCCCCATCCTGCGGGACCACCCGGGCTTCGGCGAGGGCCG
CCTGCCGGGCACGCCGCCTCTCTTCAGTCCCCCGCCGCGCCACCACCTGGACCCGCACCGCCTCAGTGCC
GAGGAGATGGGGCTCGTCGCCCAGCACCCCAGTGCCTTCGACCGAGTCATGCGCCTGAACCCCATGGCCA
TCGACTCGCCCGCCATGGACTTCTCGCGGCGGCTCCGCGAGCTGGCGGGCAACAGCTCCACGCCGCCGCC
CGTGTCCCCGGGCCGCGGCAACCCTATGCACCGGCTCCTGAACCCCTTCCAGCCCAGCCCCAAGTCCCCG
TTCCTGAGCACGCCGCCGCTGCCGCCCATGCCCCCTGGCGGCACGCCGCCCCCGCAGCCGCCAGCCAAG
[153 nt withheld, positions 5390-5542]
CACATGCACAAGGCCGGCTCGCTGGCCGGCCGCTCCGACGACGGGCTCTCGGCCGCCAGCTCCCCCGAGC
CCGGCACCAGCGAGCTGGCGGGCGAGGGCCTCAAGGCGGCCGACGGTGACTTCCGCCACCACGAGAGCGA
CCCGTCGCTGGGCCACGAGCCGGAGGAGGAGGACGAGGAGGAGGAGGAGGAGGAGGAGGAGCTGCTACTG
GAGAACGAGAGCCGGCCCGAGTCGAGCTTCAGCATGGACTCGGAGCTGAGCCGCAACCGCGAGAACGGCG
GTGGTGGGGTGCCCGGGGTCCCGGGCGCGGGGGGCGGCGCGGCCAAGGCGCTGGCTGACGAGAAGGCGCT
GGTGCTGGGCAAGGTCATGGAGAACGTGGGCCTAGGCGCACTGCCGCAGTACGGCGAGCTCCTGGCCGAC
AAGCAGAAGCGCGGCGCCTTCCTGAAGCGTGCGGCGGGCGGCGGGGACGCGGGCGACGACGACGACGCGG
GCGGCTGCGGGGACGCGGGCGCGGGCGGCGCGGTCAACGGGCGCGGGGGCGGCTTCGCGCCAGGCACCGA
GCCCTTCCCCGGGCTCTTCCCGCGCAAGCCCGCGCCGCTGCCCAGCCCCGGGCTCAACAGCGCCGCCAAG
CGCATCAAGGTGGAGAAGGACCTGGAGCTGCCGCCCGCCGCGCTCATCCCGTCCGAGAACGTGTACTCGC
AGTGGCTGGTGGGCTACGCGGCGTCGCGGCACTTCATGAAGGACCCCTTCCTGGGCTTCACGGACGCACG
ACAGTCGCCCTTCGCCACGTCGTCCGAGCACTCGTCCGAGAACGGCAGCCTGCGCTTCTCCACGCCGCCC
GGGGACCTGCTGGACGGCGGCCTCTCGGGCCGCAGCGGCACGGCCAGCGGAGGCAGCACCCCGCACCTGG
GCGGCCCGGGCCCCGGGCGGCCCAGCTCCAAGGAGGGCCGCCGCAGCGACACGTGCGAGTACTGCGGCAA
GGTGTTCAAGAACTGCAGCAACTTGACGGTGCACCGGCGGAGCCACACCGGCGAGCGGCCTTACAAGTGC
GAGCTGTGCAACTACGCGTGCGCGCAGAGCAGCAAGCTCACGCGCCACATGAAGACGCACGGGCAGATCG
GCAAGGAGGTGTACCGCTGCGACATCTGCCAGATGCCCTTCAGCGTCTACAGCACCCTGGAGAAACACAT
GAAAAAGTGGCACGGCGAGCACTTGCTGACTAACGACGTCAAAATCGAGCAGGCCGAGAGGAGCTAGTAA
TGAACTAGTCCGTAACTTGAAAGTATTTCGATTTCTTGGCTTTATATATCTTGTGGAAAGGACGAACTTC
GTCCAGATTTCCTAATAAAACGCGTTAAGTCGACAATCAACCTCTGGATTACAAAATTTGTGAAAGATTG
ACTGGTATTCTTAACTATGTTGCTCCTTTTACGCTATGTGGATACGCTGCTTTAATGCCTTTGTATCATG
CTATTGCTTCCCGTATGGCTTTCATTTTCTCCTCCTTGTATAAATCCTGGTTGCTGTCTCTTTATGAGGA
GTTGTGGCCCGTTGTCAGGCAACGTGGCGTGGTGTGCACTGTGTTTGCTGACGCAACCCCCACTGGTTGG
GGCATTGCCACCACCTGTCAGCTCCTTTCCGGGACTTTCGCTTTCCCCCTCCCTATTGCCACGGCGGAAC
TCATCGCCGCCTGCCTTGCCCGCTGCTGGACAGGGGCTCGGCTGTTGGGCACTGACAATTCCGTGGTGTT
GTCGGGGAAATCATCGTCCTTTCCTTGGCTGCTCGCCTGTGTTGCCACCTGGATTCTGCGCGGGACGTCC
TTCTGCTACGTCCCTTCGGCCCTCAATCCAGCGGACCTTCCTTCCCGCGGCCTGCTGCCGGCTCTGCGGC
CTCTTCCGCGTCTTCGCCTTCGCCCTCAGACGAGTCGGATCTCCCTTTGGGCCGCCTCCCCGCGTCGACT
TTAAGACCAATGACTTACAAGGCAGCTGTAGATCTTAGCCACTTTTTAAAAGAAAAGGGGGGACTGGAAG
GGCTAATTCACTCCCAACGAAGACAAGATCTGCTTTTTGCTTGTACTGGGTCTCTCTGGTTAGACCAGAT
CTGAGCCTGGGAGCTCTCTGGCTAACTAGGGAACCCACTGCTTAAGCCTCAATAAAGCTTGCCTTGAGTG
CTTCAAGTAGTGTGTGCCCGTCTGTTGTGTGACTCTGGTAACTAGAGATCCCTCAGACCCTTTTAGTCAG
TGTGGAAAATCTCTAGCAGTACGTATAGTAGTTCATGTCATCTTATTATTCAGTATTTATAACTTGCAAA
GAAATGAATATCAGAGAGTGAGAGGAACTTGTTTATTGCAGCTTATAATGGTTACAAATAAAGCAATAGC
ATCACAAATTTCACAAATAAAGCATTTTTTTCACTGCATTCTAGTTGTGGTTTGTCCAAACTCATCAATG
TATCTTATCATGTCTGGCTCTAGCTATCCCGCCCCTAACTCCGCCCATCCCGCCCCTAACTCCGCCCAGT
TCCGCCCATTCTCCGCCCCATGGCTGACTAATTTTTTTTATTTATGCAGAGGCCGAGGCCGCCTCGGCCT
CTGAGCTATTCCAGAAGTAGTGAGGAGGCTTTTTTGGAGGCCTAGGGACGTACCCAATTCGCCCTATAGT
GAGTCGTATTACGCGCGCTCACTGGCCGTCGTTTTACAACGTCGTGACTGGGAAAACCCTGGCGTTACCC
AACTTAATCGCCTTGCAGCACATCCCCCTTTCGCCAGCTGGCGTAATAGCGAAGAGGCCCGCACCGATCG
CCCTTCCCAACAGTTGCGCAGCCTGAATGGCGAATGGG
[124 nt withheld, positions 8381-8504]
C
[91 nt withheld, positions 8506-8596]
A
[49 nt withheld, positions 8598-8646]
CCTTTGACGTTGGAGTCCACGTTCTTT
[37 nt withheld, positions 8674-8710]
ACCCTATCTCGGTCTATTCTTTTGATTTATAAGGGATTTTGCCGATTTCGGCCTATTGGTTAAAAAATGA
GCTGATTTAACAAAAATTTAACGCGAATTTTAACAAAATATTAACGCTTACAATTTAGGTGGCACTTTTC
GGGGAAATGTGCGCGGAACCCCTATTTGTTTATTTTTCTAAATACATTCAAATATGTATCCGCTCATGAG
ACAATAACCCTGATAAATGCTTCAATAATATTGAAAAAGGAAGAGTATGAGTATTCAACATTTCCGTGTC
GCCCTTATTCCCTTTTTTGCGGCATTTTGCCTTCCTGTTTTTGCTCACCCAGAAACGCTGGTGAAAGTAA
AAGATGCTGAAGATCAGTTGGGTGCACGAGTGGGTTACATCGAACTGGATCTCAACAGCGGTAAGATCCT
TGAGAGTTTTCGCCCCGAAGAACGTTTTCCAATGATGAGCACTTTTAAAGTTCTGCTATGTGGCGCGGTA
TTATCCCGTATTGACGCCGGGCAAGAGCAACTCGGTCGCCGCATACACTATTCTCAGAATGACTTGGTTG
AGTACTCACCAGTCACAGAAAAGCATCTTACGGATGGCATGACAGTAAGAGAATTATGCAGTGCTGCCAT
AACCATGAGTGATAACACTGCGGCCAACTTACTTCTGACAACGATCGGAGGACCGAAGGAGCTAACCGCT
TTTTTGCACAACATGGGGGATCATGTAACTCGCCTTGATCGTTGGGAACCGGAGCTGAATGAAGCCATAC
CAAACGACGAGCGTGACACCACGATGCCTGTAGCAATGGCAACAACGTTGCGCAAACTATTAACTGGCGA
ACTACTTACTCTAGCTTCCCGGCAACAATTAATAGACTGGATGGAGGCGGATAAAGTTGCAGGACCACTT
CTGCGCTCGGCCCTTCCGGCTGGCTGGTTTATTGCTGATAAATCTGGAGCCGGTGAGCGTGGGTCTCGCG
GTATCATTGCAGCACTGGGGCCAGATGGTAAGCCCTCCCGTATCGTAGTTATCTACACGACGGGGAGTCA
GGCAACTATGGATGAACGAAATAGACAGATCGCTGAGATAGGTGCCTCACTGATTAAGCATTGGTAACTG
TCAGACCAAGTTTACTCATATATACTTTAGATTGATTTAAAACTTCATTTTTAATTTAAAAGGATCTAGG
TGAAGATCCTTTTTGATAATCTCATGACCAAAATCCCTTAACGTGAGTTTTCGTTCCACTGAGCGTCAGA
CCCCGTAGAAAAGATCAAAGGATCTTCTTGAGATCCTTTTTTTCTGCGCGTAATCTGCTGCTTGCAAACA
AAAAAACCACCGCTACCAGCGGTGGTTTGTTTGCCGGATCAAGAGCTACCAACTCTTTTTCCGAAGGTAA
CTGGCTTCAGCAGAGCGCAGATACCAAATACTGTTCTTCTAGTGTAGCCGTAGTTAGGCCACCACTTCAA
GAACTCTGTAGCACCGCCTACATACCTCGCTCTGCTAATCCTGTTACCAGTGGCTGCTGCCAGTGGCGAT
AAGTCGTGTCTTACCGGGTTGGACTCAAGACGATAGTTACCGGATAAGGCGCAGCGGTCGGGCTGAACGG
GGGGTTCGTGCACACAGCCCAGCTTGGAGCGAACGACCTACACCGAACTGAGATACCTACAGCGTGAGCT
ATGAGAAAGCGCCACGCTTCCCGAAGGGAGAAAGGCGGACAGGTATCCGGTAAGCGGCAGGGTCGGAACA
GGAGAGCGCACGAGGGAGCTTCCAGGGGGAAACGCCTGGTATCTTTATAGTCCTGTCGGGTTTCGCCACC
TCTGACTTGAGCGTCGATTTTTGTGATGCTCGTCAGGGGGGCGGAGCCTATGGAAAAACGCCAGCAACGC
GGCCTTTTTACGGTTCCTGGCCTTTTGCTGGCCTTTTGCTCACATGTTCTTTCCTGCGTTATCCCCTGAT
TCTGTGGATAACCGTATTACCGCCTTTGAGTGAGCTGATACCGCTCGCCGCAGCCGAACGACCGAGCGCA
GCGAGTCAGTGAGCGAGGAAGCGGAAGAGCGCCCAATACGCAAACCGCCTCTCCCCGCGCGTTGGCCGAT
TCATTAATGCAGCTGGCACGACAGGTTTCCCGACTGGAAAGCGGGCAGTGAGCGCAACGCAATTAATGTG
AGTTAGCTCACTCATTAGGCACCCCAGGCTTTACACTTTATGCTTCCGGCTCGTATGTTGTGTGGAATTG
TGAGCGGATAACAATTTCACACAGGAAACAGCTATGACCATGATTACGCCAAGCGCGCAATTAACCCTCA
CTAAAGGGAACAAAAGCTGGAGCTGCAAGC
