>Addgene plasmid #141949 | TFORF2158 | depositor partial sequence | sequence record 277984 | Insert
ACCGCCACCATGTCCCGCCGCAAACAGGGCAACCCGCAGCACTTGTCCCAGAGGGAGCTCATCACCCCAG
AGGCTGACCATGTGGAGGCCGCCATCCTCGAAGAAGACGAGGGTCTGGAGATAGAGGAGCCAAGTGGCCT
GGGGCTGATGGTGGGTGGCCCCGACCCTGACCTGCTCACCTGTGGCCAGTGTCAAATGAACTTCCCCTTG
GGGGACATCCTGGTTTTTATAGAGCACAAAAGGAAGCAGTGTGGCGGCAGCTTGGGTGCCTGCTATGACA
AGGCCCTGGACAAGGACAGCCCGCCACCCTCCTCACGCTCCGAGCTCAGGAAAGTGTCCGAGCCGGTGGA
GATCGGGATCCAAGTCACCCCCGACGAAGATGACCACCTGCTCTCACCCACGAAAGGCATCTGTCCCAAG
CAGGAGAACATTGCAGGGCCGTGCAGGCCTGCCCAGCTGCCAGCGGTGGCCCCCATAGCTGCCTCCTCCC
ACCCTCACTCATCCGTGATCACTTCACCTCTGCGTGCCCTGGGCGCTCTCCCGCCCTGCCTCCCCCTGCC
GTGCTGCAGCGCGCGCCCGGTCTCGGGTGACGGGACTCAGGGTGAGGGTCAGACGGAGGCTCCCTTTGGA
TGCCAGTGTCAGTTGTCAGGTAAAGATGAGCCTTCCAGCTACATTTGCACAACATGCAAGCAGCCCTTCA
ACAGCGCGTGGTTCCTGCTGCAGCACGCGCAGAACACGCACGGCTTCCGCATCTACCTGGAGCCCGGGCC
GGCCAGCAGCTCGCTCACGCCGCGGCTCACCATCCCGCCGCCGCTCGGGCCGGAGGCCGTGGCGCAGTCC
CCGCTCATGAATTTCCTGGGCGACAGCAACCCCTTCAACCTGCTGCGCATGACGGGCCCCATCCTGCGGG
ACCACCCGGGCTTCGGCGAGGGCCGCCTGCCGGGCACGCCGCCTCTCTTCAGTCCCCCGCCGCGCCACCA
CCTGGACCCGCACCGCCTCAGTGCCGAGGAGATGGGGCTCGTCGCCCAGCACCCCAGTGCCTTCGACCGA
GTCATGCGCCTGAACCCCATGGCCATCGACTCGCCCGCCATGGACTTCTCGCGGCGGCTCCGCGAGCTGG
CGGGCAACAGCTCCACGCCGCCGCCCGTGTCCCCGGGCCGCGGCAACCCTATGCACCGGCTCCTGAACCC
CTTCCAGCCCAGCCCCAAGTCCCCGTTCCTGAGCACGCCGCCGCTGCCGCCCATGCCCCCTGGCGGCACG
CCGCCCCCGCAGCCGCCAGCCAAG
[153 nt withheld, positions 1285-1437]
CACATGCACAAGGCCGGCTCGCTGGCCGGCCGCTCCGACGACGGGCTCTCGGCCGCCAGCTCCCCCGAGC
CCGGCACCAGCGAGCTGGCGGGCGAGGGCCTCAAGGCGGCCGACGGTGACTTCCGCCACCACGAGAGCGA
CCCGTCGCTGGGCCACGAGCCGGAGGAGGAGGACGAGGAGGAGGAGGAGGAGGAGGAGGAGCTGCTACTG
GAGAACGAGAGCCGGCCCGAGTCGAGCTTCAGCATGGACTCGGAGCTGAGCCGCAACCGCGAGAACGGCG
GTGGTGGGGTGCCCGGGGTCCCGGGCGCGGGGGGCGGCGCGGCCAAGGCGCTGGCTGACGAGAAGGCGCT
GGTGCTGGGCAAGGTCATGGAGAACGTGGGCCTAGGCGCACTGCCGCAGTACGGCGAGCTCCTGGCCGAC
AAGCAGAAGCGCGGCGCCTTCCTGAAGCGTGCGGCGGGCGGCGGGGACGCGGGCGACGACGACGACGCGG
GCGGCTGCGGGGACGCGGGCGCGGGCGGCGCGGTCAACGGGCGCGGGGGCGGCTTCGCGCCAGGCACCGA
GCCCTTCCCCGGGCTCTTCCCGCGCAAGCCCGCGCCGCTGCCCAGCCCCGGGCTCAACAGCGCCGCCAAG
CGCATCAAGGTGGAGAAGGACCTGGAGCTGCCGCCCGCCGCGCTCATCCCGTCCGAGAACGTGTACTCGC
AGTGGCTGGTGGGCTACGCGGCGTCGCGGCACTTCATGAAGGACCCCTTCCTGGGCTTCACGGACGCACG
ACAGTCGCCCTTCGCCACGTCGTCCGAGCACTCGTCCGAGAACGGCAGCCTGCGCTTCTCCACGCCGCCC
GGGGACCTGCTGGACGGCGGCCTCTCGGGCCGCAGCGGCACGGCCAGCGGAGGCAGCACCCCGCACCTGG
GCGGCCCGGGCCCCGGGCGGCCCAGCTCCAAGGAGGGCCGCCGCAGCGACACGTGCGAGTACTGCGGCAA
GGTGTTCAAGAACTGCAGCAACTTGACGGTGCACCGGCGGAGCCACACCGGCGAGCGGCCTTACAAGTGC
GAGCTGTGCAACTACGCGTGCGCGCAGAGCAGCAAGCTCACGCGCCACATGAAGACGCACGGGCAGATCG
GCAAGGAGGTGTACCGCTGCGACATCTGCCAGATGCCCTTCAGCGTCTACAGCACCCTGGAGAAACACAT
GAAAAAGTGGCACGGCGAGCACTTGCTGACTAACGACGTCAAAATCGAGCAGGCCGAGAGGAGCTAGTAA
TGAACTAGTCCGTAACTTGAAAGTATTTCGATTTCTTGGCTTTATATATCTTGTGGAAAGGACGAACTTC
GTCCAGATTTCCTAATAAA
