>Addgene plasmid #141949 | TFORF2158 | depositor partial sequence | sequence record 277985 | Barcode
ACTTCGTCCAGATTTCCTAATAAA
